>Addgene plasmid #115975 | pLV.CMV.GFP.miR124.sponge | addgene full sequence | sequence record 224558 | Addgene NGS Result
ACTGGATGGAGGCGGATAAAGTTGCAGGACCACTTCTGCGCTCGGCCCTTCCGGTTAACTTTTAAAAGAA
AAGGGGGGATTGGGGGGTACAGTGCAGGGGAAAGAATAGTAGACATAATAGCAACAGACATACAAACTAA
AGAATTACAAAAACAAATTACAAAAATTCAAAATTTTATCGATAAGCTTGGGAGTTCCGCGTTACATAAC
TTACGGTAAATGGCCCGCCTGGCTGACCGCCCAACGACCCCCGCCCATTGACGTCAATAATGACGTATGT
TCCCATAGTAACGCCAATAGGGACTTTCCATTGACGTCAATGGGTGGAGTATTTACGGTAAACTGCCCAC
TTGGCAGTACATCAAGTGTATCATATGCCAAGTACGCCCCCTATTGACGTCAATGACGGTAAATGGCCCG
CCTGGCATTATGCCCAGTACATGACCTTATGGGACTTTCCTACTTGGCAGTACATCTACGTATTAGTCAT
CGCTATTACCATGGTGATGCGGTTTTGGCAGTACATCAATGGGCGTGGATAGCGGTTTGACTCACGGGGA
TTTCCAAGTCTCCACCCCATTGACGTCAATGGGAGTTTGTTTTGGCACCAAAATCAACGGGACTTTCCAA
AATGTCGTAACAACTCCGCCCCATTGACGCAAATGGGCGGTAGGCGTGTACGGTGGGAGGTCTATATAAG
CAGAGCTCGTTTAGTGAACCGTCAGATCGCCTGGAGACGCCATCCACGCTGTTTTGACCTCCATAGAAGA
CACCGACTCTAGAGGATCCACCGGTCGCCACCATGGTGAGCAAGGGCGAGGAGCTGTTCACCGGGGTGGT
GCCCATCCTGGTCGAGCTGGACGGCGACGTAAACGGCCACAAGTTCAGCGTGTCCGGCGAGGGCGAGGGC
GATGCCACCTACGGCAAGCTGACCCTGAAGTTCATCTGCACCACCGGCAAGCTGCCCGTGCCCTGGCCCA
CCCTCGTGACCACCCTGACCTACGGCGTGCAGTGCTTCAGCCGCTACCCCGACCACATGAAGCAGCACGA
CTTCTTCAAGTCCGCCATGCCCGAAGGCTACGTCCAGGAGCGCACCATCTTCTTCAAGGACGACGGCAAC
TACAAGACCCGCGCCGAGGTGAAGTTCGAGGGCGACACCCTGGTGAACCGCATCGAGCTGAAGGGCATCG
ACTTCAAGGAGGACGGCAACATCCTGGGGCACAAGCTGGAGTACAACTACAACAGCCACAACGTCTATAT
CATGGCCGACAAGCAGAAGAACGGCATCAAGGTGAACTTCAAGATCCGCCACAACATCGAGGACGGCAGC
GTGCAGCTCGCCGACCACTACCAGCAGAACACCCCCATCGGCGACGGCCCCGTGCTGCTGCCCGACAACC
ACTACCTGAGCACCCAGTCCGCCCTGAGCAAAGACCCCAACGAGAAGCGCGATCACATGGTCCTGCTGGA
GTTCGTGACCGCCGCCGGGATCACTCTCGGCATGGACGAGCTGTACAAGTAAAGCGGCCGCGTCGACAAT
CAACCTCTGGATTACAAAATTTGTGAAAGATTGACTGGTATTCTTAACTATGTTGCTCCTTTTACGCTAT
GTGGATACGCTGCTTTAATGCCTTTGTATCATGCTATTGCTTCCCGTATGGCTTTCATTTTCTCCTCCTT
GTATAAATCCTGGTTGCTGTCTCTTTATGAGGAGTTGTGGCCCGTTGTCAGGCAACGTGGCGTGGTGTGC
ACTGTGTTTGCTGACGCAACCCCCACTGGTTGGGGCATTGCCACCACCTGTCAGCTCCTTTCCGGGACTT
TCGCTTTCCCCCTCCCTATTGCCACGGCGGAACTCATCGCCGCCTGCCTTGCCCGCTGCTGGACAGGGGC
TCGGCTGTTGGGCACTGACAATTCCGTGGTGTTGTCGGGGAAGCTGACGTCCTTTCCATGGCTGCTCGCC
TGTGTTGCCACCTGGATTCTGCGCGGGACGCCCTTCTGCTACGTCCCTTCGGCCCTCAATCCAGCGGACC
TTCCTTCCCGCGGCCTGCTGCCGGCTCTAGAGTGGCATTCATACGTGCCTTAACGTATGGCATTCATACG
TGCCTTAAGCTAGAGTGGCATTCATACGTGCCTTAACGTATGGCATTCATACGTGCCTTAAGCTAGAGTG
GCATTCATACGTGCCTTAACGTATGGCATTCATACGTGCCTTAAGCTAGAGTGGCATTCATACGTGCCTT
AACGTATGGCATTCATACGTGCCTTAAGCTAGAGCCTCTTCCGCGTCTTCGCCTTCCCGGGTCGAGCTCG
GTACCTTTAAGACCAATGACTTACAAGGCAGCTGTAGATCTTAGCCACTTTTTAAAAGAAAAGGGGGGAC
TGGAAGGGCTAATTCACTCCCAACGAAGACAAGATCTGCTTTTTGCTTGTACTGGGTCTCTCTGGTTAGA
CCAGATCTGAGCCTGGGAGCTCTCTGGCTAACTAGGGAACCCACTGCTTAAGCCTCAATAAAGCTTGCCT
TGAGTGCTTCAAGTAGTGTGTGCCCGTCTGTTGTGTGACTCTGGTAACTAGAGATCCCTCAGACCCTTTT
AGTCAGTGTGGAAAATCTCTAGCAGTAGTAGTTCATGTCATCTTATTATTCAGTATTTATAACTTGCAAA
GAAATGAATATCAGAGAGTGAGAGGAACTTGTTTATTGCAGCTTATAATGGTTACAAATAAAGCAATAGC
ATCACAAATTTCACAAATAAAGCATTTTTTTCACTGCATTCTAGTTGTGGTTTGTCCAAACTCATCAATG
TATCTTATCATGTCTGGCTCTAGCTATCCCGCCCCTAACTCCGCCCAGTTCCGCCCATTCTCCGCCCCAT
GGCTGACTAATTTTTTTTATTTATGCAGAGGCCGAGGCCGCCTCGGCCTCTGAGCTATTCCAGAAGTAGT
GAGGAGGCTTTTTTGGAGGCCTAGGGACGTACCCAATTCGCCCTATAGTGAGTCGTATTACGCGCGCTCA
CTGGCCGTCGTTTTACAACGTCGTGACTGGGAAAACCCTGGCGTTACCCAACTTAATCGCCTTGCAGCAC
ATCCCCCTTTCGCCAGCTGGCGTAATAGCGAAGAGGCCCGCACCGATCGCCCTTCCCAACAGTTGCGCAG
CCTGAATGGCGAATGGG
[124 nt withheld, positions 3168-3291]
C
[91 nt withheld, positions 3293-3383]
A
[49 nt withheld, positions 3385-3433]
CCTTTGACGTTGGAGTCCACGTTCTTT
[37 nt withheld, positions 3461-3497]
ACCCTATCTCGGTCTATTCTTTTGATTTATAAGGGATTTTGCCGATTTCGGCCTATTGGTTAAAAAATGA
GCTGATTTAACAAAAATTTAACGCGAATTTTAACAAAATATTAACGCTTACAATTTAGGTGGCACTTTTC
GGGGAAATGTGCGCGGAACCCCTATTTGTTTATTTTTCTAAATACATTCAAATATGTATCCGCTCATGAG
ACAATAACCCTGATAAATGCTTCAATAATATTGAAAAAGGAAGAGTATGAGTATTCAACATTTCCGTGTC
GCCCTTATTCCCTTTTTTGCGGCATTTTGCCTTCCTGTTTTTGCTCACCCAGAAACGCTGGTGAAAGTAA
AAGATGCTGAAGATCAGTTGGGTGCACGAGTGGGTTACATCGAACTGGATCTCAACAGCGGTAAGATCCT
TGAGAGTTTTCGCCCCGAAGAACGTTTTCCAATGATGAGCACTTTTAAAGTTCTGCTATGTGGCGCGGTA
TTATCCCGTATTGACGCCGGGCAAGAGCAACTCGGTCGCCGCATACACTATTCTCAGAATGACTTGGTTG
AGTACTCACCAGTCACAGAAAAGCATCTTACGGATGGCATGACAGTAAGAGAATTATGCAGTGCTGCCAT
AACCATGAGTGATAACACTGCGGCCAACTTACTTCTGACAACGATCGGAGGACCGAAGGAGCTAACCGCT
TTTTTGCACAACATGGGGGATCATGTAACTCGCCTTGATCGTTGGGAACCGGAGCTGAATGAAGCCATAC
CAAACGACGAGCGTGACACCACGATGCCTGTAGCAATGGCAACAACGTTGCGCAAACTATTAACTGGCGA
ACTACTTACTCTAGCTTCCCGGCAACAATTAATAGACTGGATGGAGGCGGATAAAGTTGCAGGACCACTT
CTGCGCTCGGCCCTTCCGGCTGGCTGGTTTATTGCTGATAAATCTGGAGCCGGTGAGCGTGGGTCTCGCG
GTATCATTGCAGCACTGGGGCCAGATGGTAAGCCCTCCCGTATCGTAGTTATCTACACGACGGGGAGTCA
GGCAACTATGGATGAACGAAATAGACAGATCGCTGAGATAGGTGCCTCACTGATTAAGCATTGGTAACTG
TCAGACCAAGTTTACTCATATATACTTTAGATTGATTTAAAACTTCATTTTTAATTTAAAAGGATCTAGG
TGAAGATCCTTTTTGATAATCTCATGACCAAAATCCCTTAACGTGAGTTTTCGTTCCACTGAGCGTCAGA
CCCCGTAGAAAAGATCAAAGGATCTTCTTGAGATCCTTTTTTTCTGCGCGTAATCTGCTGCTTGCAAACA
AAAAAACCACCGCTACCAGCGGTGGTTTGTTTGCCGGATCAAGAGCTACCAACTCTTTTTCCGAAGGTAA
CTGGCTTCAGCAGAGCGCAGATACCAAATACTGTTCTTCTAGTGTAGCCGTAGTTAGGCCACCACTTCAA
GAACTCTGTAGCACCGCCTACATACCTCGCTCTGCTAATCCTGTTACCAGTGGCTGCTGCCAGTGGCGAT
AAGTCGTGTCTTACCGGGTTGGACTCAAGACGATAGTTACCGGATAAGGCGCAGCGGTCGGGCTGAACGG
GGGGTTCGTGCACACAGCCCAGCTTGGAGCGAACGACCTACACCGAACTGAGATACCTACAGCGTGAGCT
ATGAGAAAGCGCCACGCTTCCCGAAGGGAGAAAGGCGGACAGGTATCCGGTAAGCGGCAGGGTCGGAACA
GGAGAGCGCACGAGGGAGCTTCCAGGGGGAAACGCCTGGTATCTTTATAGTCCTGTCGGGTTTCGCCACC
TCTGACTTGAGCGTCGATTTTTGTGATGCTCGTCAGGGGGGCGGAGCCTATGGAAAAACGCCAGCAACGC
GGCCTTTTTACGGTTCCTGGCCTTTTGCTGGCCTTTTGCTCACATGTTCTTTCCTGCGTTATCCCCTGAT
TCTGTGGATAACCGTATTACCGCCTTTGAGTGAGCTGATACCGCTCGCCGCAGCCGAACGACCGAGCGCA
GCGAGTCAGTGAGCGAGGAAGCGGAAGAGCGCCCAATACGCAAACCGCCTCTCCCCGCGCGTTGGCCGAT
TCATTAATGCAGCTGGCACGACAGGTTTCCCGACTGGAAAGCGGGCAGTGAGCGCAACGCAATTAATGTG
AGTTAGCTCACTCATTAGGCACCCCAGGCTTTACACTTTATGCTTCCGGCTCGTATGTTGTGTGGAATTG
TGAGCGGATAACAATTTCACACAGGAAACAGCTATGACCATGATTACGCCAAGCGCGCAATTAACCCTCA
CTAAAGGGAACAAAAGCTGGAGCTGCAAGCTTGGCCATTGCATACGTTGTATCCATATCATAATATGTAC
ATTTATATTGGCTCATGTCCAACATTACCGCCATGTTGACATTGATTATTGACTAGTTATTAATAGTAAT
CAATTACGGGGTCATTAGTTCATAGCCCATATATGGAGTTCCGCGTTACATAACTTACGGTAAATGGCCC
GCCTGGCTGACCGCCCAACGACCCCCGCCCATTGACGTCAATAATGACGTATGTTCCCATAGTAACGCCA
ATAGGGACTTTCCATTGACGTCAATGGGTGGAGTATTTACGGTAAACTGCCCACTTGGCAGTACATCAAG
TGTATCATATGCCAAGTACGCCCCCTATTGACGTCAATGACGGTAAATGGCCCGCCTGGCATTATGCCCA
GTACATGACCTTATGGGACTTTCCTACTTGGCAGTACATCTACGTATTAGTCATCGCTATTACCATGGTG
ATGCGGTTTTGGCAGTACATCAATGGGCGTGGATAGCGGTTTGACTCACGGGGATTTCCAAGTCTCCACC
CCATTGACGTCAATGGGAGTTTGTTTTGGCACCAAAATCAACGGGACTTTCCAAAATGTCGTAACAACTC
CGCCCCATTGACGCAAATGGGCGGTAGGCGTGTACGGTGGGAGGTCTATATAAGCAGAGCTCGTTTAGTG
AACCGGGGTCTCTCTGGTTAGACCAGATCTGAGCCTGGGAGCTCTCTGGCTAACTAGGGAACCCACTGCT
TAAGCCTCAATAAAGCTTGCCTTGAGTGCTTCAAGTAGTGTGTGCCCGTCTGTTGTGTGACTCTGGTAAC
TAGAGATCCCTCAGACCCTTTTAGTCAGTGTGGAAAATCTCTAGCAGTGGCGCCCGAACAGGGACTTGAA
AGCGAAAGGGAAACCAGAGGAGCTCTCTCGACGCAGGACTCGGCTTGCTGAAGCGCGCACGGCAAGAGGC
GAGGGGCGGCGACTGGTGAGTACGCCAAAAATTTTGACTAGCGGAGGCTAGAAGGAGAGAGATGGGTGCG
AGAGCGTCAGTATTAAGCGGGGGAGAATTAGATCGCGATGGGAAAAAATTCGGTTAAGGCCAGGGGGAAA
GAAAAAATATAAATTAAAACATATAGTATGGGCAAGCAGGGAGCTAGAACGATTCGCAGTTAATCCTGGC
CTGTTAGAAACATCAGAAGGCTGTAGACAAATACTGGGACAGCTACAACCATCCCTTCAGACAGGATCAG
AAGAACTTAGATCATTATATAATACAGTAGCAACCCTCTATTGTGTGCATCAAAGGATAGAGATAAAAGA
CACCAAGGAAGCTTTAGACAAGATAGAGGAAGAGCAAAACAAAAGTAAGACCACCGCACAGCAAGCGGCC
GCTGATCTTCAGACCTGGAGGAGGAGATATGAGGGACAATTGGAGAAGTGAATTATATAAATATAAAGTA
GTAAAAATTGAACCATTAGGAGTAGCACCCACCAAGGCAAAGAGAAGAGTGGTGCAGAGAGAAAAAAGAG
CAGTGGGAATAGGAGCTTTGTTCCTTGGGTTCTTGGGAGCAGCAGGAAGCACTATGGGCGCAGCGTCAAT
GACGCTGACGGTACAGGCCAGACAATTATTGTCTGGTATAGTGCAGCAGCAGAACAATTTGCTGAGGGCT
ATTGAGGCGCAACAGCATCTGTTGCAACTCACAGTCTGGGGCATCAAGCAGCTCCAGGCAAGAATCCTGG
CTGTGGAAAGATACCTAAAGGATCAACAGCTCCTGGGGATTTGGGGTTGCTCTGGAAAACTCATTTGCAC
CACTGCTGTGCCTTGGAATGCTAGTTGGAGTAATAAATCTCTGGAACAGATTTGGAATCACACGACCTGG
ATGGAGTGGGACAGAGAAATTAACAATTACACAAGCTTAATACACTCCTTAATTGAAGAATCGCAAAACC
AGCAAGAAAAGAATGAACAAGAATTATTGGAATTAGATAAATGGGCAAGTTTGTGGAATTGGTTTAACAT
AACAAATTGGCTGTGGTATATAAAATTATTCATAATGATAGTAGGAGGCTTGGTAGGTTTAAGAATAGTT
TTTGCTGTACTTTCTATAGTGAATAGAGTTAGGCAGGGATATTCACCATTATCGTTTCAGACCCACCTCC
CAACCCCGAGGGGACCCGACAGGCCCGAAGGAATAGAAGAAGAAGGTGGAGAGAGAGACAGAGACAGATC
CATTCGATTAGTGAACGGATCTCGACGGTATCGGCAACAATTAATAG
Features (pLannotate 1.2.2; 29 found; start..end, strand, type, name):
     60..177     +  misc_feature   cPPT/CTS: central polypurine tract and central termination sequence of HIV-1
    200..503     +  enhancer       CMV enhancer: human cytomegalovirus immediate early enhancer
    504..707     +  promoter       CMV promoter: human cytomegalovirus (CMV) immediate early promoter
    803..1522    +  CDS            EGFP: the original enhanced GFP (Yang et al., 1996) mammalian codon-optimized
   1538..2058    +  misc_feature   WPRE (fragment): woodchuck hepatitis virus posttranscriptional regulatory element
   2274..2296    +  misc_feature   WPRE (fragment): woodchuck hepatitis virus posttranscriptional regulatory element
   2311..2379    +  CDS            nef (fragment): NEF_HV1Z2 - Experimental evidence at protein level: Swiss-Prot protein existence level 1. Extracellular Nef protein targets CD4(+) T-lymphocytes for apoptosis by interacting with CXCR4 surface receptors. From Human immunodeficiency virus type 1 group M subtype D (isolate Z2/CDC-Z34) (HIV-1).
   2381..2614    +  LTR            3' LTR (ΔU3): self-inactivating 3' long terminal repeat (LTR) from HIV-1
   2686..2807    +  polyA_signal   SV40 poly(A) signal: SV40 polyadenylation signal
   2826..2961    +  rep_origin     SV40 ori: SV40 origin of replication
   2982..3000    -  promoter       T7 promoter: promoter for bacteriophage T7 RNA polymerase
   3008..3163    +  CDS            lacZα (fragment): LacZα fragment of β-galactosidase; lacZ fragment
   3168..3596    +  rep_origin     f1 ori (sequence partly withheld): f1 bacteriophage origin of replication; arrow indicates direction of (+) strand synthesis
   3649..3753    +  promoter       AmpR promoter: bla
   3754..4614    +  CDS            AmpR: β-lactamase; bla; confers resistance to ampicillin, carbenicillin, and related antibiotics
   4785..5373    +  rep_origin     ori: high-copy-number ColE1/pMB1/pBR322/pUC origin of replication
   5556..5648    +  CDS            lacI (fragment): lac repressor; lacI; The lac repressor binds to the lac operator to inhibit transcription in E. coli. This inhibition can be relieved by adding lactose or isopropyl-β-D-thiogalactopyranoside (IPTG).
   5661..5682    +  protein_bind   CAP binding site: CAP binding activates transcription in the presence of cAMP. E. coli catabolite activator protein
   5697..5727    +  promoter       lac promoter: promoter for the E. coli lac operon
   5735..5751    +  protein_bind   lac operator: The lac repressor binds to the lac operator to inhibit transcription in E. coli. This inhibition can be relieved by adding lactose or isopropyl-β-D-thiogalactopyranoside (IPTG). lac repressor encoded by lacI
   5796..5814    +  promoter       T3 promoter: promoter for bacteriophage T3 RNA polymerase
   5915..6294    +  enhancer       CMV enhancer: human cytomegalovirus immediate early enhancer
   6295..6498    +  promoter       CMV promoter: human cytomegalovirus (CMV) immediate early promoter
   6513..6693    +  LTR            5' LTR (truncated): truncated 5' long terminal repeat (LTR) from HIV-1
   6740..6865    +  misc_feature   HIV-1 Ψ: packaging signal of human immunodeficiency virus type 1
   6849..7212    +  CDS            HIV-1 gag (fragment): gag protein from human immunodeficiency virus 1; gag
   7358..7591    +  misc_feature   RRE: The Rev response element (RRE) of HIV-1 allows for Rev-dependent mRNA export from the nucleus to the cytoplasm.
   7968..8068    +  CDS            Rev (fragment): human immunodeficiency virus 1 (HIV-1) Rev protein; rev; enhances nuclear export of unspliced and incompletely spliced viral mRNAs
   8079..54      +  CDS            bla(M) (fragment) (across the origin): β-lactamase lacking the signal sequence; bla(M); allows cytosolic expression of β-lactamase
