[The description below was written by a language model from this plasmid's Addgene catalogue record and pLannotate feature annotations shown in this document.]
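Description:
pLV.CMV.GFP.miR124.sponge is a third-generation-style, self-inactivating HIV-1 lentiviral transfer plasmid built on the pLV backbone and intended to knock down the activity of microRNA miR-124 in transduced cells. It is maintained in E. coli through a high-copy ColE1/pUC-type origin with ampicillin resistance (AmpR). The backbone also carries an f1 origin, an SV40 origin and poly(A) signal, and remnants of a lacZα/lac promoter cloning region flanked by T3 and T7 promoters.

The viral genome is transcribed in packaging cells from a CMV enhancer/promoter fused to a truncated 5' LTR, which makes transcription Tat-independent. This is followed by the Ψ packaging signal with a partial gag sequence, the Rev response element for Rev-dependent nuclear export, and the cPPT/CTS element that aids nuclear import of the reverse-transcribed genome. The internal cassette uses a second CMV enhancer/promoter to drive EGFP, with WPRE downstream to enhance transcript stability and expression, and ends at a ΔU3 3' LTR that inactivates LTR promoter activity after integration.

The catalogue describes the synthetic insert as GFP joined to a miR-124 sponge, cloned between AgeI and KpnI. A sponge of this kind is an array of microRNA target sites in the reporter transcript that sequesters the endogenous microRNA. The sponge is not annotated as a feature; WPRE appears as two fragments separated by an unannotated gap, which may be where it lies, but the table does not confirm this. EGFP marks transduced cells. The sequenced record is 8,094 nt, slightly larger than the 7,914 bp listed. The associated publication concerns miR-124 in neuronal fate determination in the subventricular zone.
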