Addgene plasmid #115975: pLV.CMV.GFP.miR124.sponge
Purpose: Kockdown of miR-124
Depositing lab: Johan Jakobsson. Depositing organization: Lund University. Publication: MicroRNA-124 is a subventricular zone neuronal fate determinant. Akerblom M, Sachdeva R, Barde I, Verp S, Gentner B, Trono D, Jakobsson J. J Neurosci. 2012 Jun 27;32(26):8879-89. doi: 10.1523/JNEUROSCI.0558-12.2012. PubMed 22745489.
Backbone
  Vector backbone: pLV
  Backbone size w/o insert (bp): 6394
  Total vector size (bp): 7914
  Vector type: Lentiviral
Growth in bacteria
  Bacterial resistance: Ampicillin, 100 μg/mL
  Growth temperature: 37°C
  Growth strain: NEB Stable
  Copy number: High Copy
Gene/Insert
  Gene/Insert name: GFP-miR124sponge
  Species: Synthetic
  Insert size (bp): 1520
  Promoter: CMV
  Tag / fusion protein: GFP (N terminal on insert)
  Cloning method: Restriction Enzyme; 5′ cloning site AgeI (not destroyed); 3′ cloning site KpnI (not destroyed)
  Sequencing primers: 5′ cctgtgttgccacctggatt
Terms and licenses: Academic/Nonprofit Terms; Industry Terms: Not Available to Industry
How to cite: pLV.CMV.GFP.miR124.sponge was a gift from Johan Jakobsson (Addgene plasmid # 115975 ; http://n2t.net/addgene:115975 ; RRID:Addgene_115975)
