>Addgene plasmid #115975 | pLV.CMV.GFP.miR124.sponge | addgene partial sequence | sequence record 224552 | Top_Fop 5'-TCACCATTATCGTTTCAGAC-3'
NNNNNNNNNNNNNNCCGNCAGGCCCGAAGGATAGAAGAAGAAGGTGGAGAGAGAGACAGAGACAGATCCA
TTCGATTAGTGAACGGATCTCGACGGTATCGGCAACAATTAATAGACTGGATGGAGGCGGATAAAGTTGC
AGGACCACTTCTGCGCTCGGCCCTTCCGGTTAACTTTTAAAAGAAAAGGGGGGATTGGGGGGTACAGTGC
AGGGGAAAGAATAGTAGACATAATAGCAACAGACATACAAACTAAAGAATTACAAAAACAAATTACAAAA
ATTCAAAATTTTATCGATAAGCTTGGGAGTTCCGCGTTACATAACTTACGGTAAATGGCCCGCCTGGCTG
ACCGCCCAACGACCCCCGCCCATTGACGTCAATAATGACGTATGTTCCCATAGTAACGCCAATAGGGACT
TTCCATTGACGTCAATGGGTGGAGTATTTACGGTAAACTGCCCACTTGGCAGTACATCAAGTGTATCATA
TGCCAAGTACGCCCCCTATTGACGTCAATGACGGTAAATGGCCCGCCTGGCATTATGCCCAGTACATGAC
CTTATGGGACTTTCCTACTTGGCAGTACATCTACGTATTAGTCATCGCTATTACCATGGTGATGCGGTTT
TGGCAGTACATCAATGGGCGTGGATAGCGGTTTGACTCACGGGGATTTCCAAGTCTCCACCCCATTGACG
TCAATGGGAGTTTGTTTTGGCACCAAAATCAACGGGACTTTCCAAAATGTCGTAACAACTCCGCCCCATT
GACGCAAATGGGCGGTAGGCGTGTACGGTGGGAGGTCTATATAAGCAGAGCTCGTTTAGTGAACCGTCAG
ATCGCCTGGAGACGCCATCCACGCTGTTTTGACCTCCATAGAAGACACCGACTCTAGAGGATCCACCGGT
CGCCACCATGGTGAGCNAAGGGCGAGGAGCTGTTCACCGGGGTGGTGCCCATCCTGGTCGAGCTGNA
